>Addgene plasmid #192406 | LLP726_L2_pV01_0I_TMV-tGFP_TCTP-fLUC | addgene full sequence | sequence record 377981 | Addgene NGS Result
GTGCCGAATTCGGATCCGGAGTCGACAAAATTTAGAACGAACTTAATTATGATCTCAAATACATTGATAC
ATATCTCATCTAGATCTAGGTTATCATTATGTAAGAAAGTTTTGACGAATATGGCACGACAAAATGGCTA
GACTCGATGTAATTGGTATCTCAACTCAACATTATACTTATACCAAACATTAGTTAGACAAAATTTAAAC
AACTATTTTTTATGTATGCAAGAGTCAGCATATGTATAATTGATTCAGAATCGTTTTGACGAGTTCGGAT
GTAGTAGTAGCCATTATTTAATGTACATACTAATCGTGAATAGTGAATATGATGAAACATTGTATCTTAT
TGTATAAATATCCATAAACACATCATGAAAGACACTTTCTTTCACGGTCTGAATTAATTATGATACAATT
CTAATAGAAAACGAATTAAATTACGTTGAATTGTATGAAATCTAATTGAACAAGCCAACCACGACGACGA
CTAACGTTGCCTGGATTGACTCGGTTTAAGTTAACCACTAAAAAAACGGAGCTGTCATGTAACACGCGGA
TCGAGCAGGTCACAGTCATGAAGCCATCAAAGCAAAAGAACTAATCCAAGGGCTGAGATGATTAATTAGT
TTAAAAATTAGTTAACACGAGGGAAAAGGCTGTCTGACAGCCAGGTCACGTTATCTTTACCTGTGGTCGA
AATGATTCGTGTCTGTCGATTTTAATTATTTTTTTGAAAGGCCGAAAATAAAGTTGTAAGAGATAAACCC
GCCTATATAAATTCATATATTTTCCTCTCCGCTTTGAATACTGTATTTTTACAACAATTACCAACAACAA
CAAACAACAAACAACATTACAATTACTATTTACAATTACAATGAGAGGATCTGGATCTGAGTCTGATGAG
TCTGGACTTCCTGCTATGGAAATCGAGTGTAGAATCACTGGAACCCTTAACGGTGTTGAGTTCGAGCTTG
TTGGAGGTGGTGAGGGAACTCCTGAGCAGGGAAGAATGACTAACAAGATGAAGTCTACCAAGGGTGCTCT
TACCTTCTCTCCATACCTTCTTTCTCACGTTATGGGATACGGATTCTACCACTTCGGAACTTACCCATCT
GGATACGAGAACCCTTTCCTTCATGCTATCAACAACGGTGGATACACCAACACTAGGATCGAGAAGTACG
AGGATGGTGGTGTTCTTCACGTTAGCTTCTCTTACAGATACGAGGCTGGAAGAGTGATCGGAGATTTCAA
GGTTATGGGAACTGGATTCCCTGAGGATTCTGTTATCTTCACCGACAAGATCATCAGGTCTAACGCTACT
GTTGAGCATCTTCATCCTATGGGAGATAACGATCTCGATGGATCTTTCACCAGAACCTTCTCACTTAGAG
ATGGTGGTTACTACTCTTCTGTGGTGGATTCTCACATGCACTTCAAGTCTGCTATCCACCCTTCTATCCT
TCAAAACGGTGGACCTATGTTCGCTTTCAGAAGAGTTGAGGAAGATCACTCTAACACCGAGCTTGGAATC
GTTGAGTACCAACATGCTTTCAAGACCCCTGATGCTGATGCTGGTGAGGAATTCGAAGAGCAAGCAAGGA
AAGCTAAGGTGAACAATGAGAAAAAGACGGAAATAGTGAAACCAGAGAGTTGTAGCAATGAAGGAGATGT
CAAGGATCTGAAAAGAAAGGACTCTGAGGATGGAAACGAGGGTGAGGAAGAAGAAGCTTCTTCGAAACCG
AAAAAGCCAAAAGTTGCTCTTTCTCATCTTCAGGACATTGACGACACAGAAGCTGATCAAGAAGAAGAGT
AAGCTTCTCTAGCTAGAGTCGATCGACAAGCTCGAGTTTCTCCATAATAATGTGTGAGTAGTTCCCAGAT
AAGGGAATTAGGGTTCCTATAGGGTTTCGCTCATGTGTTGAGCATATAAGAAACCCTTAGTATGTATTTG
TATTTGTAAAATACTTCTATCAATAAAATTTCTAATTCCTAAAACCAAAATCCAGTACTAAAATCCAGAT
CGCTGCAAGAATTCAAGCTTGGAGCCAACACTCGAATCCCCACCCGTTGGACCAAACCCGGCTCATTAAG
CGTCGGTTCAGATTTATTTCCTTTATTTAAAAAAAAGGAAAGGGTAAAAAATAGAAAATTGGAAACAGTT
AAAGCCCAAAATTGTAATTTACCGAGAATTGTAAATTTACCTGAAAACCCTACGCTATAGTTTCGACTAT
AAATACCAAACTTAGGACCTCACTTCAGAATCCCCTCGTCGCTGCGTCTCTCTCCCGCAACCTTCGATTT
TCGTTTATTCGCATCCATCGGAGAGAGAAAACAATCAATAAGCGACCTACTACAAACAAGTAAGTAAGAG
AAAAACCAAAAGAAGAAGAGAAACAACAAGAAGAAGTAATGGAGGACGCCAAAAACATAAAGAAAGGCCC
GGCGCCATTCTATCCTCTAGAGGATGGAACCGCTGGAGAGCAACTGCATAAGGCTATGAAGAGATACGCC
CTGGTTCCTGGAACAATTGCTTTTACAGATGCACATATCGAGGTGAACATCACGTACGCGGAATACTTCG
AAATGTCCGTTCGGTTGGCAGAAGCTATGAAACGATATGGGCTGAATACAAATCACAGAATCGTCGTATG
CAGTGAAAACTCTCTTCAATTCTTTATGCCGGTGTTGGGCGCGTTATTTATCGGAGTTGCAGTTGCGCCC
GCGAACGACATTTATAATGAACGTGAATTGCTCAACAGTATGAACATTTCGCAGCCTACCGTAGTGTTTG
TTTCCAAAAAGGGGTTGCAAAAAATTTTGAACGTGCAAAAAAAATTACCAATAATCCAGAAAATTATTAT
CATGGATTCTAAAACGGATTACCAGGGATTTCAGTCGATGTACACGTTCGTCACATCTCATCTACCTCCC
GGTTTTAATGAATACGATTTTGTACCAGAGTCCTTTGATCGTGACAAAACAATTGCACTGATAATGAATT
CCTCTGGATCTACTGGGTTACCTAAGGGTGTGGCCCTTCCGCATAGAACTGCCTGCGTCAGATTCTCGCA
TGCCAGAGATCCTATTTTTGGCAATCAAATCATTCCGGATACTGCGATTTTAAGTGTTGTTCCATTCCAT
CACGGTTTTGGAATGTTTACTACACTCGGATATTTGATATGTGGATTTCGAGTCGTCTTAATGTATAGAT
TTGAAGAAGAGCTGTTTTTACGATCCCTTCAGGATTACAAAATTCAAAGTGCGTTGCTAGTACCAACCCT
ATTTTCATTCTTCGCCAAAAGCACTCTGATTGACAAATACGATTTATCTAATTTACACGAAATTGCTTCT
GGGGGCGCACCTCTTTCGAAAGAAGTCGGGGAAGCGGTTGCAAAACGCTTCCATCTTCCAGGGATACGAC
AAGGATATGGGCTCACTGAGACTACATCAGCTATTCTGATTACACCCGAGGGGGATGATAAACCGGGCGC
GGTCGGTAAAGTTGTTCCATTTTTTGAAGCGAAGGTTGTGGATCTGGATACCGGGAAAACGCTGGGCGTT
AATCAGAGAGGCGAATTATGTGTCAGAGGACCTATGATTATGTCCGGTTATGTAAACAATCCGGAAGCGA
CCAACGCCTTGATTGACAAGGATGGATGGCTACATTCTGGAGACATAGCTTACTGGGACGAGGACGAACA
CTTCTTCATAGTTGACCGCTTGAAGTCTTTAATTAAATACAAAGGATATCAGGTGGCCCCCGCTGAATTG
GAATCGATATTGTTACAACACCCCAACATCTTCGACGCGGGCGTGGCAGGTCTGCCCGACGATGACGCCG
GTGAACTTCCCGCCGCCGTTGTTGTTTTGGAGCACGGAAAGACGATGACGGAAAAAGAGATCGTGGATTA
CGTCGCCAGTCAAGTAACAACCGCGAAAAAGTTGCGCGGAGGAGTTGTGTTTGTGGACGAAGTACCGAAA
GGTCTTACCGGAAAACTCGACGCAAGAAAAATCAGAGAGATCCTCATAAAGGCCAAGAAGGGCGGAAAGT
CCAAATTGTAAGCTTGATCCCCCGTCGACAGCTAGCTATATCATCAATTTATGTATTACACATAATATCG
CACTCAGTCTTTCATCTACGGCAATGTACCAGCTGATATAATCAGTTATTGAAATATTTCTGAATTTAAA
CTTGCATCAATAAATTTATGTTTTTGCTTGGACTATAATACCTGACTTGTTATTTTATCAATAAATATTT
AAACTATATTTCTTTCAAGATCGCTACTAGAGGATGCACATGTGACCGAGGGACACGAAGTGATCCGTTT
AAACTATCAGTGTTTGACAGGATATATTGGCGGGTAAACCTAAGAGAAAAGAGCGTTTATTAGAATAATC
GGATATTTAAAAGGGCGTGAAAAGGTTTATCCGTTCGTCCATTTGTATGTGCCAGCCGCCTTTGCGACGC
TCACCGGGCTGGTTGCCCTCGCCGCTGGGCTGGCGGCCGTCTATGGCCCTGCAAACGCGCCAGAAACGCC
GTCGAAGCCGTGTGCGAGACACCGCGGCCGCCGGCGTTGTGGATACCTCGCGGAAAACTTGGCCCTCACT
GACAGATGAGGGGCGGACGTTGACACTTGAGGGGCCGACTCACCCGGCGCGGCGTTGACAGATGAGGGGC
AGGCTCGATTTCGGCCGGCGACGTGGAGCTGGCCAGCCTCGCAAATCGGCGAAAACGCCTGATTTTACGC
GAGTTTCCCACAGATGATGTGGACAAGCCTGGGGATAAGTGCCCTGCGGTATTGACACTTGAGGGGCGCG
ACTACTGACAGATGAGGGGCGCGATCCTTGACACTTGAGGGGCAGAGTGCTGACAGATGAGGGGCGCACC
TATTGACATTTGAGGGGCTGTCCACAGGCAGAAAATCCAGCATTTGCAAGGGTTTCCGCCCGTTTTTCGG
CCACCGCTAACCTGTCTTTTAACCTGCTTTTAAACCAATATTTATAAACCTTGTTTTTAACCAGGGCTGC
GCCCTGTGCGCGTGACCGCGCACGCCGAAGGGGGGTGCCCCCCCTTCTCGAACCCTCCCGGCCCGCTAAC
GCGGGCCTCCCATCCCCCCAGGGGCTGCGCCCCTCGGCCGCGAACGGCCTCACCCCAAAAATGGCAGCGC
TGGCCAATTCCCGAGTGCGCGGAACCCCTATTTGTTTATTTTTCTAAATACATTCAAATATGTATCCGCT
CATGAGACAATAACCCTGATAAATGCTTCAATAATATTGAAAAAGGAAGAGTATGGCTAAAATGAGAATA
TCACCGGAATTGAAAAAACTGATCGAAAAATACCGCTGCGTAAAAGATACGGAAGGAATGTCTCCTGCTA
AGGTATATAAGCTGGTGGGAGAAAATGAAAACCTATATTTAAAAATGACGGACAGCCGGTATAAAGGGAC
CACCTATGATGTGGAACGGGAAAAGGACATGATGCTATGGCTGGAAGGAAAGCTGCCTGTTCCAAAGGTC
CTGCACTTTGAACGGCATGATGGCTGGAGCAATCTGCTCATGAGTGAGGCCGATGGCGTCCTTTGCTCGG
AAGAGTATGAAGATGAACAAAGCCCTGAAAAGATTATCGAGCTGTATGCGGAGTGCATCAGGCTCTTTCA
CTCCATCGACATATCGGATTGTCCCTATACGAATAGCTTAGACAGCCGCTTAGCCGAATTGGATTACTTA
CTGAATAACGATCTGGCCGATGTGGATTGCGAAAACTGGGAAGAGGACACTCCATTTAAAGATCCGCGCG
AGCTGTATGATTTTTTAAAGACGGAAAAGCCCGAAGAGGAACTTGTCTTTTCCCACGGCGACCTGGGAGA
CAGCAACATCTTTGTGAAAGATGGCAAAGTAAGTGGCTTTATTGATCTTGGGAGAAGCGGCAGGGCGGAC
AAGTGGTATGACATTGCCTTCTGCGTCCGGTCGCTCAGGGAGGATATCGGGGAAGAACAGTATGTCGAGC
TATTTTTTGACTTACTGGGGATCAAGCCTGATTGGGAGAAAATAAAATATTATATTTTACTGGATGAATT
GTTTTAGCTGTCAGACCAAGTTTACTCATATATACTTTAGATTGATTTAAAACTTCATTTTTAATTTAAA
AGGATCTAGGTGAAGATCCTTTTTGATAATCTCATGACCAAAATCCCTTAACGTGAGTTTTCGTTCCACT
GAGCGTCAGACCCCGTAGAAAAGATCAAAGGATCTTCTTGAGATCCTTTTTTTCTGCGCGTAATCTGCTG
CTTGCAAACAAAAAAACCACCGCTACCAGCGGTGGTTTGTTTGCCGGATCAAGAGCTACCAACTCTTTTT
CCGAAGGTAACTGGCTTCAGCAGAGCGCAGATACCAAATACTGTTCTTCTAGTGTAGCCGTAGTTAGGCC
ACCACTTCAAGAACTCTGTAGCACCGCCTACATACCTCGCTCTGCTAATCCTGTTACCAGTGGCTGCTGC
CAGTGGCGATAAGTCGTGTCTTACCGGGTTGGACTCAAGACGATAGTTACCGGATAAGGCGCAGCGGTCG
GGCTGAACGGGGGGTTCGTGCACACAGCCCAGCTTGGAGCGAACGACCTACACCGAACTGAGATACCTAC
AGCGTGAGCTATGAGAAAGCGCCACGCTTCCCGAAGGGAGAAAGGCGGACAGGTATCCGGTAAGCGGCAG
GGTCGGAACAGGAGAGCGCACGAGGGAGCTTCCAGGGGGAAACGCCTGGTATCTTTATAGTCCTGTCGGG
TTTCGCCACCTCTGACTTGAGCGTCGATTTTTGTGATGCTCGTCAGGGGGGCGGAGCCTATGGAAAAACG
CCAGCAACGCGGCCTTTTTACGGTTCCTGGCAGATCCTAGATGTGGCGCAACGATGCCGGCGACAAGCAG
GAGCGCACCGACTTCTTCCGCATCAAGTGTTTTGGCTCTCAGGCCGAGGCCCACGGCAAGTATTTGGGCA
AGGGGTCGCTGGTATTCGTGCAGGGCAAGATTCGGAATACCAAGTACGAGAAGGACGGCCAGACGGTCTA
CGGGACCGACTTCATTGCCGATAAGGTGGATTATCTGGACACCAAGGCACCAGGCGGGTCAAATCAGGAA
TAAGGGCACATTGCCCCGGCGTGAGTCGGGGCAATCCCGCAAGGAGGGTGAATGAATCGGACGTTTGACC
GGAAGGCATACAGGCAAGAACTGATCGACGCGGGGTTTTCCGCCGAGGATGCCGAAACCATCGCAAGCCG
CACCGTCATGCGTGCGCCCCGCGAAACCTTCCAGTCCGTCGGCTCGATGGTCCAGCAAGCTACGGCCAAG
ATCGAGCGCGACAGCGTGCAACTGGCTCCCCCTGCCCTGCCCGCGCCATCGGCCGCCGTGGAGCGTTCGC
GTCGTCTTGAACAGGAGGCGGCAGGTTTGGCGAAGTCGATGACCATCGACACGCGAGGAACTATGACGAC
CAAGAAGCGAAAAACCGCCGGCGAGGACCTGGCAAAACAGGTCAGCGAGGCCAAGCAGGCCGCGTTGCTG
AAACACACGAAGCAGCAGATCAAGGAAATGCAGCTTTCCTTGTTCGATATTGCGCCGTGGCCGGACACGA
TGCGAGCGATGCCAAACGACACGGCCCGCTCTGCCCTGTTCACCACGCGCAACAAGAAAATCCCGCGCGA
GGCGCTGCAAAACAAGGTCATTTTCCACGTCAACAAGGACGTGAAGATCACCTACACCGGCGTCGAGCTG
CGGGCCGACGATGACGAACTGGTGTGGCAGCAGGTGTTGGAGTACGCGAAGCGCACCCCTATCGGCGAGC
CGATCACCTTCACGTTCTACGAGCTTTGCCAGGACCTGGGCTGGTCGATCAATGGCCGGTATTACACGAA
GGCCGAGGAATGCCTGTCGCGCCTACAGGCGACGGCGATGGGCTTCACGTCCGACCGCGTTGGGCACCTG
GAATCGGTGTCGCTGCTGCACCGCTTCCGCGTCCTGGACCGTGGCAAGAAAACGTCCCGTTGCCAGGTCC
TGATCGACGAGGAAATCGTCGTGCTGTTTGCTGGCGACCACTACACGAAATTCATATGGGAGAAGTACCG
CAAGCTGTCGCCGACGGCCCGACGGATGTTCGACTATTTCAGCTCGCACCGGGAGCCGTACCCGCTCAAG
CTGGAAACCTTCCGCCTCATGTGCGGATCGGATTCCACCCGCGTGAAGAAGTGGCGCGAGCAGGTCGGCG
AAGCCTGCGAAGAGTTGCGAGGCAGCGGCCTGGTGGAACACGCCTGGGTCAATGATGACCTGGTGCATTG
CAAACGCTAGGGCCTTGTGGGGTCAGTTCCGGCTGGGGGTTCAGCAGCCCCTGCTCGGATCTGTTGGACC
GGACAGTAGTCATGGTTGATGGGCTGCCTGTATCGAGTGGTGATTTTGTGCCGAGCTGCCGGTCGGGGAG
CTGTTGGCTGGCTGGTGGCAGGATATATTGTGGTGTAAACAAATTGACGCTTAGACAACTTAATAACACA
TTGCGGACGTTTTTAATGTACTGGGGTTGAACACTCT
Features (pLannotate 1.2.2; 12 found; start..end, strand, type, name):
    824..879     +  misc_feature   TMV Ω: translational enhancer from the tobacco mosaic virus 5'-leader sequence (Gallie et al., 1988)
    899..1591    +  CDS            TurboGFP: TurboGFP is a basic (constitutively fluorescent) green fluorescent protein published in 2006, derived from Pontellina plumata. It is reported to be a rapidly-maturing dimer with moderate acid sensitivity.
   1857..2031    +  polyA_signal   CaMV poly(A) signal: cauliflower mosaic virus polyadenylation signal
   2419..4068    +  CDS            LUCI_PHOPY: Experimental evidence at protein level: Swiss-Prot protein existence level 1. Produces green light with a wavelength of 562 nm. From Photinus pyralis (Common eastern firefly) (Lampyris pyralis).
   4091..4291    +  terminator     gene 7 terminator: transcription terminator for octopine-type Ti plasmid gene 7
   4355..4379    +  misc_feature   RB T-DNA repeat: right border repeat from nopaline C58 T-DNA
   4476..5107    +  rep_origin     oriV: incP origin of replication
   5198..5302    +  promoter       AmpR promoter: bla
   5303..6097    +  CDS            KanR: aminoglycoside phosphotransferase; aphA-3; confers resistance to kanamycin
   6268..6856    +  rep_origin     ori: high-copy-number ColE1/pMB1/pBR322/pUC origin of replication
   7192..8337    +  CDS            trfA: TRFA_ECOLX - Experimental evidence at protein level: Swiss-Prot protein existence level 1. Also involved in plasmid copy number control, promoting intermolecular coupling of protein bound iterons at oriV, which inhibits replication initiation. From Escherichia coli.
   8486..8510    +  misc_feature   LB T-DNA repeat: left border repeat from nopaline C58 T-DNA
