[The description below was written by a language model from this plasmid's Addgene catalogue record and pLannotate feature annotations shown in this document.]
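Description:
LLP726_L2_pV01_0I_TMV-tGFP_TCTP-fLUC is a level 2 multigene plant expression construct assembled in the pAGM4673 binary backbone, a T-DNA vector of the modular Golden Gate type used in plant synthetic biology. The backbone carries nopaline-type left and right T-DNA border repeats flanking the payload. It also has the broad-host-range incP oriV with its trfA replication initiator, which permits maintenance in Agrobacterium, and a high-copy ColE1/pUC origin for propagation in E. coli. Bacterial selection is by kanamycin, through an aminoglycoside phosphotransferase gene driven by the bla promoter. The catalogue lists pFAST-R, a seed-fluorescence marker, as the plant selectable marker. However, no such cassette was called in the annotated 8.6 kb sequence, so its presence cannot be confirmed from the feature table.

Between the borders sit two transcription units. The first is described as Act2::TurboGFP. It contains the TMV Ω translational enhancer leader upstream of the TurboGFP coding sequence from the copepod Pontellina plumata, recorded as carrying a C-terminal N7 tag, and ends with the CaMV polyadenylation signal. The second is firefly (Photinus pyralis) luciferase, described by the depositor as driven by the TCTP1 promoter and terminated by the octopine Ti plasmid gene 7 terminator. Neither promoter is annotated in the table, although unannotated stretches precede each coding sequence.

The plasmid serves as a control for synthetic memory circuits in plants. TurboGFP occupies the position normally held by a component that represses Renilla luciferase, so there is no Rluc repression. The readout is therefore intended to reflect the true off state of the circuit.
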