Addgene plasmid #192406: LLP726_L2_pV01_0I_TMV-tGFP_TCTP-fLUC
Purpose: To be a control plasmid that has no Rluc repression (replaced by turboGFP) and should reflect true off state of the circuit.
Depositing lab: Ryan Lister. Depositing organization: University of Western Australia. Publication: Synthetic memory circuits for stable cell reprogramming in plants. Lloyd JPB, Ly F, Gong P, Pflueger J, Swain T, Pflueger C, Fourie E, Khan MA, Kidd BN, Lister R. Nat Biotechnol. 2022 Jul 4. pii: 10.1038/s41587-022-01383-2. doi: 10.1038/s41587-022-01383-2. PubMed 35788565.
Backbone
  Vector backbone: pAGM4673
  Backbone manufacturer: Sylvestre Marillonnet
  Vector type: Plant Expression, Synthetic Biology
  Selectable markers: pFAST-R
Growth in bacteria
  Bacterial resistance: Kanamycin, 50 μg/mL
  Growth temperature: 30°C
  Growth strain: DH5alpha
  Copy number: Unknown
Gene/Insert
  Gene/Insert name: Act2::Turbo GFP
  Species: Pontellina plumata
  Tag / fusion protein: N7 (C terminal on insert)
  Cloning method: Restriction Enzyme; 5′ cloning site unknown (unknown if destroyed)
Terms and licenses: Academic/Nonprofit Terms; Industry Terms: Not Available to Industry
Depositor comments: Other genes: TCTP1::Fluc
How to cite: LLP726_L2_pV01_0I_TMV-tGFP_TCTP-fLUC was a gift from Ryan Lister (Addgene plasmid # 192406 ; http://n2t.net/addgene:192406 ; RRID:Addgene_192406)
